>Addgene plasmid #9035 | 1130 pBabe puroL HA FKHR H215R AAA | addgene partial sequence | sequence record 17641 | 9035 with pBABE5'
CCTACGACGTGCCCGACTACGCCTCCCTCGGATCCTTTGCCGAGGCGCCTCAGGTGGTGGAGATCGACCC
GGACTTCTTGCCGCTGCCCCGGCCGCGCTCGTGCGCCTGGCCGCTGCCCAGGCCGGAGTTTAGCCAGTCC
AACTCGGCCACCTCCAGCCCGGCGCCGTCGGGCAGCGCGGCTGCCAACCCCGACGCCGCGGCGGGCCTGC
CCTCGGACTCGGCTGCCGCTGTCAGCGCCGACTTCATGAACAACCTGAGCTTGCTGGAGGAGAGCGAGGA
CTTCCCGCATGCGCCCGGCTCCGTGGCGGCGGCGGTGGCG
