[The description below was written by a language model from this plasmid's Addgene catalogue record.]
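Description:
1130 pBabe puroL HA FKHR H215R AAA is a retroviral mammalian expression plasmid built on the pBabe puro L backbone (about 5.2 kb without insert). It is propagated in E. coli as a high-copy plasmid under ampicillin selection, and it carries a puromycin marker for selecting transduced or transfected mammalian cells. No feature table is provided, so the promoters, origin and viral elements are not itemised in the record. pBabe-type vectors generally use Moloney murine leukemia virus LTRs and a packaging signal, so the region between the LTRs can be packaged into retroviral particles in a suitable packaging cell line and stably integrated into target cells, with the 5′ LTR driving the insert.

The payload is a roughly 2 kb human FKHR (FOXO1, also FOXO1A) cDNA, PCR-amplified and cloned between BamHI and XhoI sites that both remain intact. An HA epitope supplied by the backbone is fused at the N terminus for detection or immunoprecipitation. The coding sequence carries four substitutions. T24A, S256A and S319A (the "AAA" changes) replace three phosphoacceptor residues known as Akt target sites; from general knowledge, this yields a form that resists PI3K/Akt-mediated inactivation and nuclear exclusion. H215R lies in the forkhead DNA-binding domain and is generally used to disrupt DNA binding, although the record does not state its functional effect.

The associated publication concerns gene regulation and tumor suppression by FKHR. The construct is therefore suited to stable expression of a constitutively active FKHR with altered DNA binding, allowing its activities to be compared with those of the wild-type and AAA-only forms.
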