Addgene plasmid #9035: 1130 pBabe puroL HA FKHR H215R AAA
Depositing lab: William Sellers. Depositing organization: Dana-Farber Cancer Institute. Publication: A novel mechanism of gene regulation and tumor suppression by the transcription factor FKHR. Ramaswamy S, Nakamura N, Sansal I, Bergeron L, Sellers WR. Cancer Cell. 2002 Jul . 2(1):81-91. 10.1016/S1535-6108(02)00086-7 PubMed 12150827.
Backbone
  Vector backbone: pBabe puro L
  Backbone size w/o insert (bp): 5200
  Vector type: Mammalian Expression, Retroviral
  Selectable markers: Puromycin
Growth in bacteria
  Bacterial resistance: Ampicillin, 100 μg/mL
  Growth temperature: 37°C
  Growth strain: DH5alpha
  Copy number: High Copy
Gene/Insert
  Gene/Insert name: FKHR H215R AAA (alt names: FKHR; FOXO1A)
  Species: H. sapiens (human)
  Insert size (bp): 2000
  Mutation: H215R T24A S256A S319A
  Entrez Gene: FOXO1 (a.k.a. FKH1, FKHR, FOXO1A)
  Tag / fusion protein: HA (N terminal on backbone)
  Cloning method: Restriction Enzyme; 5′ cloning site BamHI (not destroyed); 3′ cloning site XhoI (not destroyed)
  Sequencing primers: 5′ pBabe5
Terms and licenses: Academic/Nonprofit Terms; Industry Terms: Not Available to Industry
Depositor comments: Oligonucleotides 5'-GCGCGGATCCATGGCCGAGGCGCCTCAGGTG-3' and 5'-CGCGCTCGAGGAATTCTCAGCCTGACACCCAGCTATG-3' were used to PCR amplify the FKHR cDNA. The PCR products, restricted with BamHI and XhoI, were ligated to similarly restricted pBABE-puroL to give pBABE-puroL-FKHR.
How to cite: 1130 pBabe puroL HA FKHR H215R AAA was a gift from William Sellers (Addgene plasmid # 9035 ; http://n2t.net/addgene:9035 ; RRID:Addgene_9035)
